LOCUS       Exported 10838 bp ds-DNA circular SYN 12-MAY-2021
DEFINITION  Step-function mutant of Guillardia theta anion channelrhodopsin 1
            (GtACR1) with dramatically prolonged open state.
ACCESSION   .
VERSION     .
KEYWORDS    pFUGW-GtACR1_C102A-EYFP
SOURCE      synthetic DNA construct
  ORGANISM  synthetic DNA construct
REFERENCE   1 (bases 1 to 10838)
  AUTHORS   Govorunova EG, Sineshchekov OA, Hemmati R, Janz R, Morelle O,
            Melkonian M, Wong GK, Spudich JL
  TITLE     Extending the Time Domain of Neuronal Silencing with Cryptophyte
            Anion Channelrhodopsins.
  JOURNAL   eNeuro. 2018 Jul 10;5(3). pii: eN-MNT-0174-18. doi:
            10.1523/ENEURO.0174-18.2018. eCollection 2018 May-Jun.
  PUBMED    30027111
REFERENCE   2 (bases 1 to 10838)
  AUTHORS   .
  TITLE     Direct Submission
  JOURNAL   Exported May 12, 2021 from SnapGene Server 1.1.58
            http://www.snapgene.com
FEATURES             Location/Qualifiers
     source          1..10838
                     /organism="synthetic DNA construct"
                     /mol_type="other DNA"
     enhancer        1..380
                     /label=CMV enhancer
                     /note="human cytomegalovirus immediate early enhancer"
     promoter        382..580
                     /label=CMV promoter
                     /note="human cytomegalovirus (CMV) immediate early
                     promoter"
     primer_bind     535..555
                     /label=CMV-F
                     /note="Human CMV immediate early promoter, forward primer"
     LTR             598..778
                     /label=5' LTR (truncated)
                     /note="truncated 5' long terminal repeat (LTR) from HIV-1"
     misc_feature    825..950
                     /label=HIV-1 Psi
                     /note="packaging signal of human immunodeficiency virus
                     type 1"
     misc_feature    1443..1676
                     /label=RRE
                     /note="The Rev response element (RRE) of HIV-1 allows for
                     Rev-dependent mRNA export from the nucleus to the
                     cytoplasm."
     CDS             1861..1905
                     /codon_start=1
                     /product="antigenic peptide corresponding to amino acids
                     655 to 669 of the HIV envelope protein gp41 (Lutje Hulsik
                     et al., 2013)"
                     /label=gp41 peptide
                     /note="recognized by the 2H10 single-chain llama nanobody"
                     /translation="KNEQELLELDKWASL"
     misc_feature    2203..2320
                     /label=cPPT/CTS
                     /note="central polypurine tract and central termination
                     sequence of HIV-1"
     promoter        2412..3623
                     /label=UbC promoter
                     /note="human ubiquitin C promoter"
     primer_bind     3460..3479
                     /label=hUBCpro-F
                     /note="Human Ubiquitin C (UbC) promoter, forward primer"
     CDS             4552..5268
                     /codon_start=1
                     /product="enhanced YFP"
                     /label=EYFP
                     /note="mammalian codon-optimized"
                     /translation="VSKGEELFTGVVPILVELDGDVNGHKFSVSGEGEGDATYGKLTLK
                     FICTTGKLPVPWPTLVTTFGYGLQCFARYPDHMKQHDFFKSAMPEGYVQERTIFFKDDG
                     NYKTRAEVKFEGDTLVNRIELKGIDFKEDGNILGHKLEYNYNSHNVYIMADKQKNGIKV
                     NFKIRHNIEDGSVQLADHYQQNTPIGDGPVLLPDNHYLSYQSALSKDPNEKRDHMVLLE
                     FVTAAGITLGMDELYK"
     primer_bind     complement(4594..4615)
                     /label=EGFP-N
                     /note="EGFP, reverse primer"
     primer_bind     complement(4855..4874)
                     /label=EXFP-R
                     /note="For distinguishing EGFP variants, reverse primer"
     primer_bind     5202..5223
                     /label=EGFP-C
                     /note="EGFP, forward primer"
     misc_feature    5293..5881
                     /label=WPRE
                     /note="woodchuck hepatitis virus posttranscriptional
                     regulatory element"
     primer_bind     complement(5346..5366)
                     /label=WPRE-R
                     /note="WPRE, reverse primer"
     CDS             complement(5764..5775)
                     /codon_start=1
                     /product="Factor Xa recognition and cleavage site"
                     /label=Factor Xa site
                     /translation="IEGR"
     primer_bind     complement(5884..5900)
                     /label=KS primer
                     /note="common sequencing primer, one of multiple similar
                     variants"
     primer_bind     complement(5885..5901)
                     /label=pBluescriptKS
                     /note="For pBluescript vector"
     LTR             6406..6586
                     /label=5' LTR (truncated)
                     /note="truncated 5' long terminal repeat (LTR) from HIV-1"
     primer_bind     complement(6612..6629)
                     /label=BGH-rev
                     /note="Bovine growth hormone terminator, reverse primer.
                     Also called BGH reverse"
     polyA_signal    6618..6842
                     /label=bGH poly(A) signal
                     /note="bovine growth hormone polyadenylation signal"
     rep_origin      6888..7316
                     /direction=RIGHT
                     /label=f1 ori
                     /note="f1 bacteriophage origin of replication; arrow
                     indicates direction of (+) strand synthesis"
     primer_bind     complement(6975..6994)
                     /label=F1ori-R
                     /note="F1 origin, reverse primer"
     primer_bind     7185..7206
                     /label=F1ori-F
                     /note="F1 origin, forward primer"
     primer_bind     complement(7325..7345)
                     /label=pBABE 3'
                     /note="SV40 enhancer, reverse primer for pBABE vectors"
     promoter        7330..7659
                     /label=SV40 promoter
                     /note="SV40 enhancer and early promoter"
     rep_origin      7510..7645
                     /label=SV40 ori
                     /note="SV40 origin of replication"
     primer_bind     7572..7591
                     /label=SV40pro-F
                     /note="SV40 promoter/origin, forward primer"
     promoter        7707..7754
                     /label=EM7 promoter
                     /note="synthetic bacterial promoter "
     CDS             7773..8147
                     /codon_start=1
                     /gene="Sh ble from Streptoalloteichus hindustanus"
                     /product="antibiotic-binding protein"
                     /label=BleoR
                     /note="confers resistance to bleomycin, phleomycin, and
                     Zeocin(TM)"
                     /translation="MAKLTSAVPVLTARDVAGAVEFWTDRLGFSRDFVEDDFAGVVRDD
                     VTLFISAVQDQVVPDNTLAWVWVRGLDELYAEWSEVVSTNFRDASGPAMTEIGEQPWGR
                     EFALRDPAGNCVHFVAEEQD"
     polyA_signal    8277..8398
                     /label=SV40 poly(A) signal
                     /note="SV40 polyadenylation signal"
     primer_bind     complement(8314..8333)
                     /label=SV40pA-R
                     /note="SV40 polyA, reverse primer"
     primer_bind     8368..8387
                     /label=EBV-rev
                     /note="SV40 polyA terminator, reverse primer"
     primer_bind     complement(8447..8463)
                     /label=M13 rev
                     /note="common sequencing primer, one of multiple similar
                     variants"
     primer_bind     complement(8447..8463)
                     /label=M13 Reverse
                     /note="In lacZ gene. Also called M13-rev"
     primer_bind     complement(8460..8482)
                     /label=M13/pUC Reverse
                     /note="In lacZ gene"
     protein_bind    8471..8487
                     /label=lac operator
                     /bound_moiety="lac repressor encoded by lacI"
                     /note="The lac repressor binds to the lac operator to
                     inhibit transcription in E. coli. This inhibition can be
                     relieved by adding lactose or
                     isopropyl-beta-D-thiogalactopyranoside (IPTG)."
     promoter        complement(8495..8525)
                     /label=lac promoter
                     /note="promoter for the E. coli lac operon"
     protein_bind    8540..8561
                     /label=CAP binding site
                     /bound_moiety="E. coli catabolite activator protein"
                     /note="CAP binding activates transcription in the presence
                     of cAMP."
     primer_bind     complement(8678..8695)
                     /label=L4440
                     /note="L4440 vector, forward primer"
     rep_origin      complement(8849..9437)
                     /direction=LEFT
                     /label=ori
                     /note="high-copy-number ColE1/pMB1/pBR322/pUC origin of
                     replication"
     primer_bind     complement(8929..8948)
                     /label=pBR322ori-F
                     /note="pBR322 origin, forward primer"
     CDS             complement(9608..10468)
                     /codon_start=1
                     /gene="bla"
                     /product="beta-lactamase"
                     /label=AmpR
                     /note="confers resistance to ampicillin, carbenicillin, and
                     related antibiotics"
                     /translation="MSIQHFRVALIPFFAAFCLPVFAHPETLVKVKDAEDQLGARVGYI
                     ELDLNSGKILESFRPEERFPMMSTFKVLLCGAVLSRIDAGQEQLGRRIHYSQNDLVEYS
                     PVTEKHLTDGMTVRELCSAAITMSDNTAANLLLTTIGGPKELTAFLHNMGDHVTRLDRW
                     EPELNEAIPNDERDTTMPVAMATTLRKLLTGELLTLASRQQLIDWMEADKVAGPLLRSA
                     LPAGWFIADKSGAGERGSRGIIAALGPDGKPSRIVVIYTTGSQATMDERNRQIAEIGAS
                     LIKHW"
     primer_bind     10231..10250
                     /label=Amp-R
                     /note="Ampicillin resistance gene, reverse primer"
     promoter        complement(10469..10573)
                     /gene="bla"
                     /label=AmpR promoter
     primer_bind     complement(10648..10667)
                     /label=pRS-marker
                     /note="pRS vectors, use to sequence yeast selectable
                     marker"
ORIGIN
        1 gacattgatt attgactagt tattaatagt aatcaattac ggggtcatta gttcatagcc
       61 catatatgga gttccgcgtt acataactta cggtaaatgg cccgcctggc tgaccgccca
      121 acgacccccg cccattgacg tcaataatga cgtatgttcc catagtaacg ccaataggga
      181 ctttccattg acgtcaatgg gtggagtatt tacggtaaac tgcccacttg gcagtacatc
      241 aagtgtatca tatgccaagt acgcccccta ttgacgtcaa tgacggtaaa tggcccgcct
      301 ggcattatgc ccagtacatg accttatggg actttcctac ttggcagtac atctacgtat
      361 tagtcatcgc tattaccatg gtgatgcggt tttggcagta catcaatggg cgtggatagc
      421 ggtttgactc acggggattt ccaagtctcc accccattga cgtcaatggg agtttgtttt
      481 ggcaccaaaa tcaacgggac tttccaaaat gtcgtaacaa ctccgcccca ttgacgcaaa
      541 tgggcggtag gcgtgtacgg tgggaggtct atataagcag cgcgttttgc ctgtactggg
      601 tctctctggt tagaccagat ctgagcctgg gagctctctg gctaactagg gaacccactg
      661 cttaagcctc aataaagctt gccttgagtg cttcaagtag tgtgtgcccg tctgttgtgt
      721 gactctggta actagagatc cctcagaccc ttttagtcag tgtggaaaat ctctagcagt
      781 ggcgcccgaa cagggacttg aaagcgaaag ggaaaccaga ggagctctct cgacgcagga
      841 ctcggcttgc tgaagcgcgc acggcaagag gcgaggggcg gcgactggtg agtacgccaa
      901 aaattttgac tagcggaggc tagaaggaga gagatgggtg cgagagcgtc agtattaagc
      961 gggggagaat tagatcgcga tgggaaaaaa ttcggttaag gccaggggga aagaaaaaat
     1021 ataaattaaa acatatagta tgggcaagca gggagctaga acgattcgca gttaatcctg
     1081 gcctgttaga aacatcagaa ggctgtagac aaatactggg acagctacaa ccatcccttc
     1141 agacaggatc agaagaactt agatcattat ataatacagt agcaaccctc tattgtgtgc
     1201 atcaaaggat agagataaaa gacaccaagg aagctttaga caagatagag gaagagcaaa
     1261 acaaaagtaa gaccaccgca cagcaagcgg ccgctgatct tcagacctgg aggaggagat
     1321 atgagggaca attggagaag tgaattatat aaatataaag tagtaaaaat tgaaccatta
     1381 ggagtagcac ccaccaaggc aaagagaaga gtggtgcaga gagaaaaaag agcagtggga
     1441 ataggagctt tgttccttgg gttcttggga gcagcaggaa gcactatggg cgcagcgtca
     1501 atgacgctga cggtacaggc cagacaatta ttgtctggta tagtgcagca gcagaacaat
     1561 ttgctgaggg ctattgaggc gcaacagcat ctgttgcaac tcacagtctg gggcatcaag
     1621 cagctccagg caagaatcct ggctgtggaa agatacctaa aggatcaaca gctcctgggg
     1681 atttggggtt gctctggaaa actcatttgc accactgctg tgccttggaa tgctagttgg
     1741 agtaataaat ctctggaaca gatttggaat cacacgacct ggatggagtg ggacagagaa
     1801 attaacaatt acacaagctt aatacactcc ttaattgaag aatcgcaaaa ccagcaagaa
     1861 aagaatgaac aagaattatt ggaattagat aaatgggcaa gtttgtggaa ttggtttaac
     1921 ataacaaatt ggctgtggta tataaaatta ttcataatga tagtaggagg cttggtaggt
     1981 ttaagaatag tttttgctgt actttctata gtgaatagag ttaggcaggg atattcacca
     2041 ttatcgtttc agacccacct cccaaccccg aggggacccg acaggcccga aggaatagaa
     2101 gaagaaggtg gagagagaga cagagacaga tccattcgat tagtgaacgg atcggcactg
     2161 cgtgcgccaa ttctgcagac aaatggcagt attcatccac aattttaaaa gaaaaggggg
     2221 gattgggggg tacagtgcag gggaaagaat agtagacata atagcaacag acatacaaac
     2281 taaagaatta caaaaacaaa ttacaaaaat tcaaaatttt cgggtttatt acagggacag
     2341 cagagatcca gtttggttaa tcgcatgcta gctagttcga accttaatta acccgtgtcg
     2401 gctccagatc tggcctccgc gccgggtttt ggcgcctccc gcgggcgccc ccctcctcac
     2461 ggcgagcgct gccacgtcag acgaagggcg cagcgagcgt cctgatcctt ccgcccggac
     2521 gctcaggaca gcggcccgct gctcataaga ctcggcctta gaaccccagt atcagcagaa
     2581 ggacatttta ggacgggact tgggtgactc tagggcactg gttttctttc cagagagcgg
     2641 aacaggcgag gaaaagtagt cccttctcgg cgattctgcg gagggatctc cgtggggcgg
     2701 tgaacgccga tgattatata aggacgcgcc gggtgtggca cagctagttc cgtcgcagcc
     2761 gggatttggg tcgcggttct tgtttgtgga tcgctgtgat cgtcacttgg tgagtagcgg
     2821 gctgctgggc tggccggggc tttcgtggcc gccgggccgc tcggtgggac ggaagcgtgt
     2881 ggagagaccg ccaagggctg tagtctgggt ccgcgagcaa ggttgccctg aactgggggt
     2941 tggggggagc gcagcaaaat ggcggctgtt cccgagtctt gaatggaaga cgcttgtgag
     3001 gcgggctgtg aggtcgttga aacaaggtgg ggggcatggt gggcggcaag aacccaaggt
     3061 cttgaggcct tcgctaatgc gggaaagctc ttattcgggt gagatgggct ggggcaccat
     3121 ctggggaccc tgacgtgaag tttgtcactg actggagaac tcggtttgtc gtctgttgcg
     3181 ggggcggcag ttatggcggt gccgttgggc agtgcacccg tacctttggg agcgcgcgcc
     3241 ctcgtcgtgt cgtgacgtca cccgttctgt tggcttataa tgcagggtgg ggccacctgc
     3301 cggtaggtgt gcggtaggct tttctccgtc gcaggacgca gggttcgggc ctagggtagg
     3361 ctctcctgaa tcgacaggcg ccggacctct ggtgagggga gggataagtg aggcgtcagt
     3421 ttctttggtc ggttttatgt acctatcttc ttaagtagct gaagctccgg ttttgaacta
     3481 tgcgctcggg gttggcgagt gtgttttgtg aagtttttta ggcacctttt gaaatgtaat
     3541 catttgggtc aatatgtaat tttcagtgtt agactagtaa attgtccgct aaattctggc
     3601 cgtttttggc ttttttgtta gacgaagctt gggctgcagg tcgactctag aggatccatg
     3661 agcagcatca cctgtgatcc cgccatctac ggcgaatgga gcagggagaa ccagttctgc
     3721 gtggagaaga gcctgatcac cctggacggc atcaagtacg tccagctggt gatggccgtc
     3781 gtgagcgcct gtcaggtgtt cttcatggtg accagagccc ccaaggtgcc ctgggaagcc
     3841 atctacctgc ccaccaccga gatgatcacc tattccctgg ccttcaccgg aaacggctac
     3901 atcagagtgg ccaatggcaa gtacctgccc tgggccagaa tggccagctg gctgtgcacc
     3961 gcccctatca tgctgggcct ggtgagcaat atggccctcg tgaagtacaa gagcatcccc
     4021 ctcaacccta tgatgatcgc cgcctccagc atctgcaccg tgttcggcat caccgcctcc
     4081 gtggtgctag acccgctgca cgtgtggctg tactgtttca tcagcagcat cttcttcatc
     4141 ttcgagatgg tggtggcctt cgccattttc gccattacca tccacgattt ccagaccatc
     4201 ggctccccca tgtccctgaa ggtggtggag aggctgaagc tgatgaggat cgtgttctac
     4261 gtgagctgga tggcctaccc tatcctgtgg agcttctcca gcaccggcgc ctgcatcatg
     4321 agcgagaaca ccagcagcgt gctgtacctg ctgggcgacg ctctgtgcaa gaacacctac
     4381 ggcatcctgc tgtgggctac aacctggggc ctgctgaacg gcaagtggga cagggattac
     4441 gtgaagggca ggaacgtgga cggcaccctg atgcctgagt acgagcagga cctggagaag
     4501 ggcaacaccg agaggtacga ggacgccaga gccggcgaga ccgcggccgc cgtgagcaag
     4561 ggcgaggagc tgttcaccgg ggtggtgccc atcctggtcg agctggacgg cgacgtaaac
     4621 ggccacaagt tcagcgtgtc cggcgagggc gagggcgatg ccacctacgg caagctgacc
     4681 ctgaagttca tctgcaccac cggcaagctg cccgtgccct ggcccaccct cgtgaccacc
     4741 ttcggctacg gcctgcagtg cttcgcccgc taccccgacc acatgaagca gcacgacttc
     4801 ttcaagtccg ccatgcccga aggctacgtc caggagcgca ccatcttctt caaggacgac
     4861 ggcaactaca agacccgcgc cgaggtgaag ttcgagggcg acaccctggt gaaccgcatc
     4921 gagctgaagg gcatcgactt caaggaggac ggcaacatcc tggggcacaa gctggagtac
     4981 aactacaaca gccacaacgt ctatatcatg gccgacaagc agaagaacgg catcaaggtg
     5041 aacttcaaga tccgccacaa catcgaggac ggcagcgtgc agctcgccga ccactaccag
     5101 cagaacaccc ccatcggcga cggccccgtg ctgctgcccg acaaccacta cctgagctac
     5161 cagtccgccc tgagcaaaga ccccaacgag aagcgcgatc acatggtcct gctggagttc
     5221 gtgaccgccg ccgggatcac tctcggcatg gacgagctgt acaagtaaga attcgatatc
     5281 aagcttatcg ataatcaacc tctggattac aaaatttgtg aaagattgac tggtattctt
     5341 aactatgttg ctccttttac gctatgtgga tacgctgctt taatgccttt gtatcatgct
     5401 attgcttccc gtatggcttt cattttctcc tccttgtata aatcctggtt gctgtctctt
     5461 tatgaggagt tgtggcccgt tgtcaggcaa cgtggcgtgg tgtgcactgt gtttgctgac
     5521 gcaaccccca ctggttgggg cattgccacc acctgtcagc tcctttccgg gactttcgct
     5581 ttccccctcc ctattgccac ggcggaactc atcgccgcct gccttgcccg ctgctggaca
     5641 ggggctcggc tgttgggcac tgacaattcc gtggtgttgt cggggaaatc atcgtccttt
     5701 ccttggctgc tcgcctgtgt tgccacctgg attctgcgcg ggacgtcctt ctgctacgtc
     5761 ccttcggccc tcaatccagc ggaccttcct tcccgcggcc tgctgccggc tctgcggcct
     5821 cttccgcgtc ttcgccttcg ccctcagacg agtcggatct ccctttgggc cgcctccccg
     5881 catcgatacc gtcgacctcg agacctagaa aaacatggag caatcacaag tagcaataca
     5941 gcagctacca atgctgattg tgcctggcta gaagcacaag aggaggagga ggtgggtttt
     6001 ccagtcacac ctcaggtacc tttaagacca atgacttaca aggcagctgt agatcttagc
     6061 cactttttaa aagaaaaggg gggactggaa gggctaattc actcccaacg aagacaagat
     6121 atccttgatc tgtggatcta ccacacacaa ggctacttcc ctgattggca gaactacaca
     6181 ccagggccag ggatcagata tccactgacc tttggatggt gctacaagct agtaccagtt
     6241 gagcaagaga aggtagaaga agccaatgaa ggagagaaca cccgcttgtt acaccctgtg
     6301 agcctgcatg ggatggatga cccggagaga gaagtattag agtggaggtt tgacagccgc
     6361 ctagcatttc atcacatggc ccgagagctg catccggact gtactgggtc tctctggtta
     6421 gaccagatct gagcctggga gctctctggc taactaggga acccactgct taagcctcaa
     6481 taaagcttgc cttgagtgct tcaagtagtg tgtgcccgtc tgttgtgtga ctctggtaac
     6541 tagagatccc tcagaccctt ttagtcagtg tggaaaatct ctagcagggc ccgtttaaac
     6601 ccgctgatca gcctcgactg tgccttctag ttgccagcca tctgttgttt gcccctcccc
     6661 cgtgccttcc ttgaccctgg aaggtgccac tcccactgtc ctttcctaat aaaatgagga
     6721 aattgcatcg cattgtctga gtaggtgtca ttctattctg gggggtgggg tggggcagga
     6781 cagcaagggg gaggattggg aagacaatag caggcatgct ggggatgcgg tgggctctat
     6841 ggcttctgag gcggaaagaa ccagctgggg ctctaggggg tatccccnnn nnnnnnnnnn
     6901 nnnnnnnnnn nnnnnnnnnn nnnnnnnnnn nnnnnnnnnn nnnnnnnnnn nnnnnnnnnn
     6961 nnnnnnnnnn nnnnnnnnnn nnnnnnnnnn nnnnnnnnnn nnnnnnnnnn ncnnnnnnnn
     7021 nnnnnnnnnn nnnnnnnnnn nnnnnnnnnn nnnnnnnnnn nnnnnnnnnn nnnnnnnnnn
     7081 nnnnnnnnnn nnnnnnnnnn nnnannnnnn nnnnnnnnnn nnnnnnnnnn nnnnnnnnnn
     7141 nnnnnnnnnn nnncctttga cgttggagtc cacgttcttt aatagtggac tcttgttcca
     7201 aactggaaca acactcaacc ctatctcggt ctattctttt gatttataag ggattttgcc
     7261 gatttcggcc tattggttaa aaaatgagct gatttaacaa aaatttaacg cgaattaatt
     7321 ctgtggaatg tgtgtcagtt agggtgtgga aagtccccag gctccccagc aggcagaagt
     7381 atgcaaagca tgcatctcaa ttagtcagca accaggtgtg gaaagtcccc aggctcccca
     7441 gcaggcagaa gtatgcaaag catgcatctc aattagtcag caaccatagt cccgccccta
     7501 actccgccca tcccgcccct aactccgccc agttccgccc attctccgcc ccatggctga
     7561 ctaatttttt ttatttatgc agaggccgag gccgcctctg cctctgagct attccagaag
     7621 tagtgaggag gcttttttgg aggcctaggc ttttgcaaaa agctcccggg agcttgtata
     7681 tccattttcg gatctgatca gcacgtgttg acaattaatc atcggcatag tatatcggca
     7741 tagtataata cgacaaggtg aggaactaaa ccatggccaa gttgaccagt gccgttccgg
     7801 tgctcaccgc gcgcgacgtc gccggagcgg tcgagttctg gaccgaccgg ctcgggttct
     7861 cccgggactt cgtggaggac gacttcgccg gtgtggtccg ggacgacgtg accctgttca
     7921 tcagcgcggt ccaggaccag gtggtgccgg acaacaccct ggcctgggtg tgggtgcgcg
     7981 gcctggacga gctgtacgcc gagtggtcgg aggtcgtgtc cacgaacttc cgggacgcct
     8041 ccgggccggc catgaccgag atcggcgagc agccgtgggg gcgggagttc gccctgcgcg
     8101 acccggccgg caactgcgtg cacttcgtgg ccgaggagca ggactgacac gtgctacgag
     8161 atttcgattc caccgccgcc ttctatgaaa ggttgggctt cggaatcgtt ttccgggacg
     8221 ccggctggat gatcctccag cgcggggatc tcatgctgga gttcttcgcc caccccaact
     8281 tgtttattgc agcttataat ggttacaaat aaagcaatag catcacaaat ttcacaaata
     8341 aagcattttt ttcactgcat tctagttgtg gtttgtccaa actcatcaat gtatcttatc
     8401 atgtctgtat accgtcgacc tctagctaga gcttggcgta atcatggtca tagctgtttc
     8461 ctgtgtgaaa ttgttatccg ctcacaattc cacacaacat acgagccgga agcataaagt
     8521 gtaaagcctg gggtgcctaa tgagtgagct aactcacatt aattgcgttg cgctcactgc
     8581 ccgctttcca gtcgggaaac ctgtcgtgcc agctgcatta atgaatcggc caacgcgcgg
     8641 ggagaggcgg tttgcgtatt gggcgctctt ccgcttcctc gctcactgac tcgctgcgct
     8701 cggtcgttcg gctgcggcga gcggtatcag ctcactcaaa ggcggtaata cggttatcca
     8761 cagaatcagg ggataacgca ggaaagaaca tgtgagcaaa aggccagcaa aaggccagga
     8821 accgtaaaaa ggccgcgttg ctggcgtttt tccataggct ccgcccccct gacgagcatc
     8881 acaaaaatcg acgctcaagt cagaggtggc gaaacccgac aggactataa agataccagg
     8941 cgtttccccc tggaagctcc ctcgtgcgct ctcctgttcc gaccctgccg cttaccggat
     9001 acctgtccgc ctttctccct tcgggaagcg tggcgctttc tcatagctca cgctgtaggt
     9061 atctcagttc ggtgtaggtc gttcgctcca agctgggctg tgtgcacgaa ccccccgttc
     9121 agcccgaccg ctgcgcctta tccggtaact atcgtcttga gtccaacccg gtaagacacg
     9181 acttatcgcc actggcagca gccactggta acaggattag cagagcgagg tatgtaggcg
     9241 gtgctacaga gttcttgaag tggtggccta actacggcta cactagaaga acagtatttg
     9301 gtatctgcgc tctgctgaag ccagttacct tcggaaaaag agttggtagc tcttgatccg
     9361 gcaaacaaac caccgctggt agcggtggtt tttttgtttg caagcagcag attacgcgca
     9421 gaaaaaaagg atctcaagaa gatcctttga tcttttctac ggggtctgac gctcagtgga
     9481 acgaaaactc acgttaaggg attttggtca tgagattatc aaaaaggatc ttcacctaga
     9541 tccttttaaa ttaaaaatga agttttaaat caatctaaag tatatatgag taaacttggt
     9601 ctgacagtta ccaatgctta atcagtgagg cacctatctc agcgatctgt ctatttcgtt
     9661 catccatagt tgcctgactc cccgtcgtgt agataactac gatacgggag ggcttaccat
     9721 ctggccccag tgctgcaatg ataccgcgag acccacgctc accggctcca gatttatcag
     9781 caataaacca gccagccgga agggccgagc gcagaagtgg tcctgcaact ttatccgcct
     9841 ccatccagtc tattaattgt tgccgggaag ctagagtaag tagttcgcca gttaatagtt
     9901 tgcgcaacgt tgttgccatt gctacaggca tcgtggtgtc acgctcgtcg tttggtatgg
     9961 cttcattcag ctccggttcc caacgatcaa ggcgagttac atgatccccc atgttgtgca
    10021 aaaaagcggt tagctccttc ggtcctccga tcgttgtcag aagtaagttg gccgcagtgt
    10081 tatcactcat ggttatggca gcactgcata attctcttac tgtcatgcca tccgtaagat
    10141 gcttttctgt gactggtgag tactcaacca agtcattctg agaatagtgt atgcggcgac
    10201 cgagttgctc ttgcccggcg tcaatacggg ataataccgc gccacatagc agaactttaa
    10261 aagtgctcat cattggaaaa cgttcttcgg ggcgaaaact ctcaaggatc ttaccgctgt
    10321 tgagatccag ttcgatgtaa cccactcgtg cacccaactg atcttcagca tcttttactt
    10381 tcaccagcgt ttctgggtga gcaaaaacag gaaggcaaaa tgccgcaaaa aagggaataa
    10441 gggcgacacg gaaatgttga atactcatac tcttcctttt tcaatattat tgaagcattt
    10501 atcagggtta ttgtctcatg agcggataca tatttgaatg tatttagaaa aataaacaaa
    10561 taggggttcc gcgcacattt ccccgaaaag tgccacctga cgtcgacgga tcgggagatc
    10621 tcccgatccc ctatggtgca ctctcagtac aatctgctct gatgccgcat agttaagcca
    10681 gtatctgctc cctgcttgtg tgttggaggt cgctgagtag tgcgcgagca aaatttaagc
    10741 tacaacaagg caaggcttga ccgacaattg catgaagaat ctgcttaggg ttaggcgttt
    10801 tgcgctgctt cgcgatgtac gggccagata tacgcgtt
//
