[The description below was written by a language model from this plasmid's Addgene catalogue record and the feature table of its GenBank file.]
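Description:
pFUGW-GtACR1_C102A-EYFP is a 10.8 kb HIV-1-based lentiviral transfer plasmid built on the pFUGW backbone. It delivers a light-gated chloride channel to mammalian cells, particularly neurons. In E. coli it replicates from a high-copy ColE1/pUC-type origin and is selected with ampicillin through the bla gene; an f1 origin is also present. Outside the viral region, the backbone carries an SV40 promoter/origin and EM7 promoter driving a BleoR (Zeocin resistance) cassette with an SV40 poly(A) signal. Because this cassette lies beyond the downstream LTR, it would not be packaged into virions.

A CMV enhancer/promoter fused to a truncated 5' LTR drives the viral genomic transcript in packaging cells. It is followed by the Psi packaging signal, the RRE for Rev-dependent nuclear export and the cPPT/CTS. The downstream LTR is labelled by the automated annotation as a second truncated 5' LTR, and it is followed by a bGH poly(A) signal. Between these elements, the human ubiquitin C promoter drives the 885 bp coding sequence of Guillardia theta anion channelrhodopsin 1, cloned between BamHI and EcoRI sites and fused at its C terminus to EYFP. A WPRE downstream enhances transcript expression. The feature table does not annotate the opsin itself, but the gap between the UbC promoter and EYFP is consistent with its position.

The insert carries a cysteine 102 to alanine substitution. This makes a step-function variant with a dramatically prolonged open state, so brief illumination can produce long-lasting anion conductance. According to the record, it is used for optogenetic neuronal silencing over extended time scales, and EYFP fluorescence marks the expressing cells.
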