Addgene plasmid #119196: pFUGW-GtACR1_C102A-EYFP
Purpose: Step-function mutant of Guillardia theta anion channelrhodopsin 1 (GtACR1) with dramatically prolonged open state
Depositing lab: John Spudich. Depositing organization: University of Texas Health Science Center at Houston. Publication: Extending the Time Domain of Neuronal Silencing with Cryptophyte Anion Channelrhodopsins. Govorunova EG, Sineshchekov OA, Hemmati R, Janz R, Morelle O, Melkonian M, Wong GK, Spudich JL. eNeuro. 2018 Jul 10;5(3). pii: eN-MNT-0174-18. doi: 10.1523/ENEURO.0174-18.2018. eCollection 2018 May-Jun. PubMed 30027111.
Backbone
  Vector backbone: pFUGW
  Vector type: Lentiviral
Growth in bacteria
  Bacterial resistance: Ampicillin, 100 μg/mL
  Growth temperature: 37°C
  Growth strain: NEB Stable
  Copy number: Unknown
Gene/Insert
  Gene/Insert name: Anion channelrhodopsin GtACR1 step-function mutant C102A
  Species: Guillardia theta
  Insert size (bp): 885
  Mutation: changed cysteine 102 to alanine
  GenBank ID: KP171708 KP171708
  Promoter: Ubiquitin
  Tag / fusion protein: EYFP (C terminal on insert)
  Cloning method: Restriction Enzyme; 5′ cloning site BamHI (not destroyed); 3′ cloning site EcoRI (not destroyed)
  Sequencing primers: 5′ ATGCGCTCGGGGTTGGCGAGTGTG
Terms and licenses: Academic/Nonprofit Terms; Industry Terms: Not Available to Industry
How to cite: pFUGW-GtACR1_C102A-EYFP was a gift from John Spudich (Addgene plasmid # 119196 ; http://n2t.net/addgene:119196 ; RRID:Addgene_119196)
