>Addgene plasmid #119196 | pFUGW-GtACR1_C102A-EYFP | depositor partial sequence | sequence record 225442 | Insert
ATGAGCAGCATCACCTGTGATCCCGCCATCTACGGCGAATGGAGCAGGGAGAACCAGTTCTGCGTGGAGA
AGAGCCTGATCACCCTGGACGGCATCAAGTACGTCCAGCTGGTGATGGCCGTCGTGAGCGCCTGTCAGGT
GTTCTTCATGGTGACCAGAGCCCCCAAGGTGCCCTGGGAAGCCATCTACCTGCCCACCACCGAGATGATC
ACCTATTCCCTGGCCTTCACCGGAAACGGCTACATCAGAGTGGCCAATGGCAAGTACCTGCCCTGGGCCA
GAATGGCCAGCTGGCTGTGCACCGCCCCTATCATGCTGGGCCTGGTGAGCAATATGGCCCTCGTGAAGTA
CAAGAGCATCCCCCTCAACCCTATGATGATCGCCGCCTCCAGCATCTGCACCGTGTTCGGCATCACCGCC
TCCGTGGTGCTAGACCCGCTGCACGTGTGGCTGTACTGTTTCATCAGCAGCATCTTCTTCATCTTCGAGA
TGGTGGTGGCCTTCGCCATTTTCGCCATTACCATCCACGATTTCCAGACCATCGGCTCCCCCATGTCCCT
GAAGGTGGTGGAGAGGCTGAAGCTGATGAGGATCGTGTTCTACGTGAGCTGGATGGCCTACCCTATCCTG
TGGAGCTTCTCCAGCACCGGCGCCTGCATCATGAGCGAGAACACCAGCAGCGTGCTGTACCTGCTGGGCG
ACGCTCTGTGCAAGAACACCTACGGCATCCTGCTGTGGGCTACAACCTGGGGCCTGCTGAACGGCAAGTG
GGACAGGGATTACGTGAAGGGCAGGAACGTGGACGGCACCCTGATGCCTGAGTACGAGCAGGACCTGGAG
AAGGGCAACACCGAGAGGTACGAGGACGCCAGAGCCGGCGAGACC
